>Addgene plasmid #212173 | pLSU1/t35s[TMV]:mNeonGreen-CI{PIV-216}:NosT | addgene full sequence | sequence record 422734 | Addgene NGS Result
TGTGGATAGCACGTACATTGGGAACCCAAAGCCGTACATTGGGAACCGGAACCCGTACATTGGGAACCCA
AAGCCGTACATTGGGAACCGGTCACACATGTAAGTGACTGATATAAAAGAGAAAAAAGGCGATTTTTCCG
CCTAAAACTCTTTAAAACTTATTAAAACTCTTAAAACCCGCCTGGCCTGTGCATAACTGTCTGGCCAGCG
CACAGCCGAAGAGCTGCAAAAAGCGCCTACCCTTCGGTCGCTGCGCTCCCTACGCCCCGCCGCTTCGCGT
CGGCCTATCGCGGCCGCTGGCCGCTCAAAAATGGCTGGCCTACGGCCAGGCAATCTGCTAGCGCGCGGAC
AAGCTAGGATTGGCAGGATATATTCAGTTGTAAATGATATCGCATGCGGAAACCTCCTCGGATTCCATTG
CCCAGCTATCTGTCACTTTATTGAGAAGATAGTGGAAAAGGAAGGTGGCTCCTACAAATGCCATCATTGC
GATAAAGGAAAGGCCATCGTTGAAGATGCCTCTGCCGACAGTGGTCCCAAAGATGGACCCCCACCCACGA
GGAGCATCGTGGAAAAAGAAGACGTTCCAACCACGTCTTCAAAGCAAGTGGATTGATGTGATATCTCCAC
TGACGTAAGGGATGACGCACAATCCCACTATCCTTCGCAAGACCCTTCCTCTATATAAGGAAGTTCATTT
CATTTGGAGAGGACACGCTCGAGTATAAGAGCTCATTTTTACAACAATTACCAACAACAACAAACAACAA
ACAACATTACAATTACATTTACAATTATCGATACATCGAGGGTACCGAATTCATGGTTTCCAAAGGTGAG
GAAGATAATATGGCTAGTTTACCTGCCACACATGAGCTACACATATTCGGCAGCATAAACGGTGTAGATT
TTGATATGGTTGGACAAGGGACAGGTAATCCTAATGATGGATATGAGGAGTTGAACCTCAAATCTACCAA
GGGGGACCTTCAATTCTCCCCATGGATCCTAGTCCCTCACATTGGATACGGCTTCCACGTAAGTTTCTGC
TTCTACCTTTGATATATATATAATAATTATCATTAATTAGTAGTAATATAATATTTCAAATATTTTTTTC
AAAATAAAAGAATGTAGTATATAGCAATTGCTTTTCTGTAGTTTATAAGTGTGTATATTTTAATTTATAA
CTTTTCTAATATATGACCAAAATTTGTTGATGTGCAGCAGTACTTACCATACCCAGATGGAATGTCCCCT
TTCCAAGCAGCCATGGTTGACGGTTCCGGGTACCAGGTACATAGGACAATGCAATTTGAGGACGGGGCTT
CTCTGACTGTGAATTACCGATATACCTATGAAGGCTCTCACATAAAGGGCGAAGCACAAGTGAAGGGCAC
CGGATTTCCTGCCGACGGGCCTGTAATGACTAATAGCTTGACCGCCGCAGATTGGTGCAGGTCAAAAAAG
ACCTACCCAAATGACAAGACAATAATCTCTACATTTAAGTGGAGCTACACTACAGGGAATGGTAAACGAT
ATAGATCAACTGCTAGAACCACATATACCTTCGCTAAACCTATGGCAGCCAATTATCTGAAGAACCAGCC
CATGTATGTGTTCCGAAAGACTGAACTCAAGCATAGCAAAACCGAACTCAACTTCAAAGAGTGGCAAAAG
GCTTTCACTGACGTGATGGGAATGGACGAGTTATATAAGTAACTGCAGGATCGTTCAAACATTTGGCAAT
AAAGTTTCTTAAGATTGAATCCTGTTGCCGGTCTTGCGATGATTATCATATAATTTCTGTTGAATTACGT
TAAGCATGTAATAATTAACATGTAATGCATGACGTTATTTATGAGATGGGTTTTTATGATTAGAGTCCCG
CAATTATACATTTAATACGCGATAGAAAACAAAATATAGCGCGCAAACTAGGATAAATTATCGCGCGCGG
TGTCATCTATGTTACTAGATCGGGGAGCTCTGGCAGGATATATGCGGTTGTAATTCATTTTTATTGTCTA
AATTTCTGTATTTGTTTGTTTGCAATTAGATCCACGTTGTGTCTCAAAATCTCTGATGTTACATTGCACA
AGATAAAAATATATCATCATGAACAATAAAACTGTCTGCTTACATAAACAGTAATACAAGGGGTGTTATG
AGCCATATTCAACGGGAAACGTCTTGTTCGAGGCCGCGATTAAATTCCAACATGGATGCTGATTTATATG
GGTATAAATGGGCTCGCGATAATGTCGGGCAATCAGGTGCGACAATCTACCGATTGTATGGGAAGCCCGA
TGCGCCAGAGTTGTTTCTGAAACATGGCAAAGGTAGCGTTGCCAATGATGTTACAGATGAGATGGTCAGA
CTAAACTGGCTGACGGAATTTATGCCTCTTCCGACCATCAAGCATTTTATCCGTACTCCTGATGATGCAT
GGTTACTCACCACTGCGATCCCAGGGAAAACAGCATTCCAGGTATTAGAAGAATATCCTGATTCAGGTGA
AAATATTGTTGATGCGCTGGCAGTGTTCCTGCGCCGGTTGCATTCGATTCCTGTTTGTAATTGTCCTTTT
AACAGCGATCGCGTATTTCGTCTCGCTCAGGCGCAATCACGAATGAATAACGGTTTGGTTGATGCGAGTG
ATTTTGATGACGAGCGTAATGGCTGGCCTGTTGAACAAGTCTGGAAAGAAATGCATAAACTTTTGCCATT
CTCACCGGATTCAGTCGTCACTCATGGTGATTTCTCACTTGATAACCTTATTTTTGACGAGGGGAAATTA
ATAGGTTGTATTGATGTTGGACGAGTCGGAATCGCAGACCGATACCAGGATCTTGCCATCCTATGGAACT
GCCTCGGTGAGTTTTCTCCTTCATTACAGAAACGGCTTTTTCAAAAATATGGTATTGATAATCCTGATAT
GAATAAATTGCAGTTTCATTTGATGCTCGATGAGTTTTTCTAATCAGAATTGGTTAATTGGTTGTAACAC
TGGCAGAGCATTACGCTGACTTGACGGGACGGCGGCTTTGTTGAATCAATTGATCTTCTTGAAATCCTTT
TTTTCTGCGCGTAATCTGCTGCTTGCAAACAAAAAAACCACCGCTACCAGCGGTGGTTTGTTTGCCGGAT
CAAGAGCTACCAACTCTTTTTCCGAAGGTAACTGGCTTCAGCAGAGCGCAGATACCAAATACTGTTCTTC
TAGTGTAGCCGTAGTTAGGCCACCACTTCAAGAACTCTGTAGCACCGCCTACATACCTCGCTCTGCTAAT
CCTGTTACCAGTGGCTGCTGCCAGTGGCGATAAGTCGTGTCTTACCGGGTTGGACTCAAGACGATAGTTA
CCGGATAAGGCGCAGCGGTCGGGCTGAACGGGGGGTTCGTGCACACAGCCCAGCTTGGAGCGAACGACCT
ACACCGAACTGAGATACCTACAGCGTGAGCTATGAGAAAGCGCCACGCTTCCCGAAGGGAGAAAGGCGGA
CAGGTATCCGGTAAGCGGCAGGGTCGGAACAGGAGAGCGCACGAGGGAGCTTCCAGGGGGAAACGCCTGG
TATCTTTATAGTCCTGTCGGGTTTCGCCACCTCTGACTTGAGCGTCGATTTTTGTGATGCTCGTCAGGGG
GGCGGAGCCTATGGAAAAACGCCAGCAACGCGGCCTTTTTACGGTTCCTGGCCTTTTGCTGGCCTTTTGC
TCACATGTTCTTTCCTGCGTTATCCCCTGATTCTGTGGATAACCGTATTACCGCCTTTGAGTGATCTCTG
AAGAAACCGAGCGCCGCCGTCTAAAAAGGTGATGTGTATTTGAGTAAAACAGCTTGCGTCATGCGGTCGC
TGCGTATATGATGCGATGAGTAAATAAACAAATACGCAAGGGGAACGCATGAAGGTTATCGCTGTACTTA
ACCAGAAAGGCGGGTCAGGCAAGACGACCATCGCAACCCATCTAGCCCGCGCCCTGCAACTCGCCGGGGC
CGATGTTCTGTTAGTCGATTCCGATCCCCAGGGCAGTGCCCGCGATTGGGCGGCCGTGCGGGAAGATCAA
CCGCTAACCGTTGTCGGCATCGACCGCCCGACGATTGACCGCGACGTGAAGGCCATCGGCCGGCGCGACT
TCGTAGTGATCGACGGAGCGCCCCAGGCGGCGGACTTGGCTGTGTCCGCGATCAAGGCAGCCGACTTCGT
GCTGATTCCGGTGCAGCCAAGCCCTTACGACATATGGGCCACCGCCGACCTGGTGGAGCTGGTTAAGCAG
CGCATTGAGGTCACGGATGGAAGGCTACAAGCGGCCTTTGTCGTGTCGCGGGCGATCAAAGGCACGCGCA
TCGGCGGTGAGGTTGCCGAGGCGCTGGCCGGGTACGAGCTGCCCATTCTTGAGTCCCGTATCACGCAGCG
CGTGAGCTACCCAGGCACTGCCGCCGCCGGCACAACCGTTCTTGAATCAGAACCCGAGGGCGACGCTGCC
CGCGAGGTCCAGGCGCTGGCCGCTGAAATTAAATCAAAACTCATTTGAGTTAATGAGGTAAAGAGAAAAT
GAGCAAAAGCACAAACACGCTAAGTGCCGGCCGTCCGAGCGCACGCAGCAGCAAGGCTGCAACGTTGGCC
AGCCTGGCAGACACGCCAGCCATGAAGCGGGTCAACTTTCAGTTGCCGGCGGAGGATCACACCAAGCTGA
AGATGTACGCGGTACGCCAAGGCAAGACCATTACCGAGCTGCTATCTGAATACATCGCGCAGCTACCAGA
GTAAATGAGCAAATGAATAAATGAGTAGATGAATTTTAGCGGCTAAAGGAGGCGGCATGGAAAATCAAGA
ACAACCAGGCACCGACGCCGTGGAATGCCCCATGTGTGGAGGAACGGGCGGTTGGCCAGGCGTAAGCGGC
TGGGTTGTCTGCCGGCCCTGCAATGGCACTGGAACCCCCAAGCCCGAGGAATCGGCGTGAGCGGTCGCAA
ACCATCCGGCCCGGTACAAATCGGCGCGGCGCTGGGTGATGACCTGGTGGAGAAGTTGAAGGCCGCGCAG
GCCGCCCAGCGGCAACGCATCGAGGCAGAAGCACGCCCCGGTGAATCGTGGCAAGCGGCCGCTGATCGAA
TCCGCAAAGAATCCCGGCAACCGCCGGCAGCCGGTGCGCCGTCGATTAGGAAGCCGCCCAAGGGCGACGA
GCAACCAGATTTTTTCGTTCCGATGCTCTATGACGTGGGCACCCGCGATAGTCGCAGCATCATGGACGTG
GCCGTTTTCCGTCTGTCGAAGCGTGACCGACGAGCTGGCGAGGTGATCCGCTACGAGCTTCCAGACGGGC
ACGTAGAGGTTTCCGCAGGGCCGGCCGGCATGGCCAGTGTGTGGGATTACGACCTGGTACTGATGGCGGT
TTCCCATCTAACCGAATCCATGAACCGATACCGGGAAGGGAAGGGAGACAAGCCCGGCCGCGTGTTCCGT
CCACACGTTGCGGACGTACTCAAGTTCTGCCGGCGAGCCGATGGCGGAAAGCAGAAAGACGACCTGGTAG
AAACCTGCATTCGGTTAAACACCACGCACGTTGCCATGCAGCGTACGAAGAAGGCCAAGAACGGCCGCCT
GGTGACGGTATCCGAGGGTGAAGCCTTGATTAGCCGCTACAAGATCGTAAAGAGCGAAACCGGGCGGCCG
GAGTACATCGAGATCGAGCTAGTTGATTGGATGTACCGCGAGATCACAGAAGGCAAGAACCCGGACGTGC
TGACGGTTCACCCCGATTACTTTTTGATCGATCCCGGCATCGGCCGTTTTCTCTACCGCCTGGCACGCCG
CGCCGCAGGCAAGGCAGAAGCCAGATGGTTGTTCAAGACGATCTACGAACGCAGTGGCAGCGCCGGAGAG
TTCAAGAAGTTCTGTTTCACCGTGCGCAAGCTGATCGGGTCAAATGACCTGCCGGAGTACGATTTGAAGG
AGGAGGCGGGGCAGGCTGGCCCGATCCTAGTCATGCGCTACCGCAACCTGATCGAGGGCGAAGCATCCGC
CGGTTCCTAATGTACGGAGCAGATGCTAGGGCAAATTGCCCTAGCAGGGGAAAAAGGTCGAAAAGATCTC
TTTCC
Features (pLannotate 1.2.2; 11 found; start..end, strand, type, name):
      1..195     +  rep_origin     pVS1 oriV: origin of replication for the Pseudomonas plasmid pVS1 (Heeb et al., 2000)
    362..385     +  misc_feature   LB T-DNA repeat: left border repeat from octopine Ach5 T-DNA
    398..668     +  promoter       35SPPDK promoter (fragment): hybrid promoter consisting of the cauliflower mosaic virus 35S enhancer fused to the maize C4PPDK basal promoter (Yoo et al., 2007)
    667..713     +  promoter       minimal CaMV 35S promoter: minimal 35S promoter from cauliflower mosaic virus
    744..797     +  misc_feature   TMV Ω: translational enhancer from the tobacco mosaic virus 5'-leader sequence (Gallie et al., 1988)
   1039..1227    +  intron         IV2 intron: modified second intron of the potato ST-LS1 gene (Vancanneyt et al., 1990)
   1729..1981    +  terminator     NOS terminator: nopaline synthase terminator and poly(A) signal
   2168..2983    +  CDS            KanR: aminoglycoside phosphotransferase; aph(3')-Ia; confers resistance to kanamycin in bacteria or G418 (Geneticin®) in eukaryotes
   3069..3657    +  rep_origin     ori: high-copy-number ColE1/pMB1/pBR322/pUC origin of replication
   3899..4528    +  CDS            pVS1 StaA: stability protein from the Pseudomonas plasmid pVS1 (Heeb et al., 2000)
   4957..6030    +  CDS            pVS1 RepA: replication protein from the Pseudomonas plasmid pVS1 (Heeb et al., 2000)
