[The description below was written by a language model from this plasmid's Addgene catalogue record and pLannotate feature annotations shown in this document.]
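Description:
pLSU1/t35s[TMV]:mNeonGreen-CI{PIV-216}:NosT is a compact (about 6.1 kb) plant-expression binary vector built on the pLSU1 backbone for Agrobacterium-mediated delivery. It replicates at high copy in E. coli through a ColE1/pUC-type origin, while the pVS1 oriV together with the pVS1 RepA replication protein and StaA stability protein supports maintenance in Agrobacterium. Bacterial selection is by kanamycin, conferred by an aph(3')-Ia KanR gene in the backbone. The annotation identifies an octopine-type left border T-DNA repeat immediately upstream of the expression cassette. No right border repeat and no plant selectable marker were annotated, so the record does not define the full extent of the T-DNA.

The payload is a synthetic, tomato codon-optimized mNeonGreen reporter of roughly 900 bp. It is driven by a truncated CaMV 35S promoter, which the annotation picks up as a 35S enhancer fragment plus the minimal 35S core. The TMV Ω 5' leader follows as a translational enhancer, and the NOS terminator supplies the polyadenylation signal. The coding sequence is interrupted 216 bp in by the PIV intron, annotated as the modified second intron of the potato ST-LS1 gene (IV2). Because bacteria cannot splice it out, the intron eliminates fluorescent protein expression in Agrobacterium, so any signal reflects genuine expression in plant cells after T-DNA transfer. The "CI" (corrected intron) designation marks a version in which an extra 3' splice site has been removed, and the record also notes removal of a cryptic intron site within mNeonGreen. These changes should favour correct splicing. The mNeonGreen coding sequence itself was not labelled by the automated annotation. The vector suits reporter assays of plant transformation where bacterial background fluorescence must be excluded.
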