Addgene plasmid #212173: pLSU1/t35s[TMV]:mNeonGreen-CI{PIV-216}:NosT
Purpose: This binary vector expresses mNeonGreen containing the PIV intron (216 bp into the gene) with extra 3' splice site removed (corrected intron) with the truncated 35sCAMV promoter and TMV UTR
Depositing lab: Wayne Curtis.
Backbone
  Vector backbone: pLSU1
  Vector type: Plant Expression
Growth in bacteria
  Bacterial resistance: Kanamycin, 50 μg/mL
  Growth temperature: 37°C
  Growth strain: DH5alpha
  Copy number: High Copy
Gene/Insert
  Gene/Insert name: Tomato codon optimized version of mNeonGreen-I{PIV-216}
  Species: Synthetic
  Insert size (bp): 900
  Mutation: mNeonGreen codon-optimized for tomato and PIV intron added at bp 216, eliminates expression in Agrobacterium, cryptic intron site in mNG removed
  Promoter: truncated 35sCaMV
  Cloning method: Restriction Enzyme; 5′ cloning site Unknown (unknown if destroyed)
How to cite: pLSU1/t35s[TMV]:mNeonGreen-CI{PIV-216}:NosT was a gift from Wayne Curtis (Addgene plasmid # 212173 ; http://n2t.net/addgene:212173 ; RRID:Addgene_212173)
